Addgene plasmid #176233: pTmpKmA1O4out
Purpose: A template plasmid for amplification of the cI-hok-neo cassette, which contains LacI-repressible A1O4 promoter. The promoter is directed outward the cI gene.
Depositing lab: Sergey Sineoky. Depositing organization: Research Institute for Genetics and Selection of Industrial Microorganisms (GosNII genetika). Publication: Robust counterselection and advanced lambdaRed recombineering enable markerless chromosomal integration of large heterologous constructs. Bubnov DM, Yuzbashev TV, Khozov AA, Melkina OE, Vybornaya TV, Stan GB, Sineoky SP. Nucleic Acids Res. 2022 Aug 26;50(15):8947-8960. doi: 10.1093/nar/gkac649. PubMed 35920321.
Backbone
  Vector backbone: pMW118
  Vector type: Bacterial Expression, Synthetic Biology
Growth in bacteria
  Bacterial resistance: Ampicillin and Kanamycin, 100 & 50 μg/mL
  Growth temperature: 37°C
  Growth strain: DH5alpha
  Copy number: Low Copy
Gene/Insert
  Gene/Insert name: cI of phage lambda, hok of the R1 plasmid, neo, hybrid PA1O4 promoter
  Cloning method: Restriction Enzyme; 5′ cloning site HindIII (not destroyed); 3′ cloning site SmaI (destroyed during cloning)
  Sequencing primers: 5′ cagggttttcccagtcacga; 3′ atgttgtgtggaattgtgagc
Terms and licenses: Academic/Nonprofit Terms; Industry Terms: Not Available to Industry
How to cite: pTmpKmA1O4out was a gift from Sergey Sineoky (Addgene plasmid # 176233 ; http://n2t.net/addgene:176233 ; RRID:Addgene_176233)
