[The description below was written by a language model from this plasmid's Addgene catalogue record and pLannotate feature annotations shown in this document.]
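Description:
pTmpKmA1O4out is a low-copy bacterial plasmid built on the pMW118 backbone. It serves as a PCR template for amplifying a cI-hok-neo selection/counterselection cassette used in lambda Red recombineering in E. coli. It replicates through the pSC101 origin with its cognate Rep101 (RepA) initiator protein, which accounts for the low copy number. The annotation also picks up a partial ColE1/pUC-type origin fragment, and the record gives no indication that this fragment drives replication. Selection is dual: a bla gene under its own promoter gives ampicillin resistance from the backbone, and the neo gene within the cassette gives kanamycin resistance. Remnants of the pUC-style cloning region are also present, including the lac promoter, a lac operator, a CAP site, a lacI fragment and a lacZα fragment.

The insert was cloned between HindIII and a destroyed SmaI site. It combines the phage lambda cI repressor gene, the hok toxin gene of plasmid R1 (annotated by homology as the related flmA product), neo, and the hybrid A1O4 promoter. A lac operator annotated just beside cI is consistent with this LacI-repressible promoter, although the promoter itself is not annotated in the feature table. According to the record, the promoter points outward, away from cI, so after integration of the cassette it could drive IPTG-inducible transcription into adjacent chromosomal sequence.

In the associated work, neo allows positive selection for cassette insertion and the toxin-based module supports counterselection for its later removal, which enables markerless chromosomal integration of large heterologous constructs. The record does not state exactly how cI and hok are wired together to regulate killing.
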