Features (pLannotate 1.2.2; 15 found; start..end, strand, type, name):
     63..218     +  CDS            flmA: FLMA_ECOLI - Also known as ORF52 From Escherichia coli (strain K12).
    235..1026    -  CDS            neo: KKA2_KLEPN - Also known as kan, nptII. Experimental evidence at protein level: Swiss-Prot protein existence level 1. Resistance to kanamycin, neomycin, paromomycin, ribostamycin, butirosin and gentamicin B. From Klebsiella pneumoniae.
   1142..1160    -  misc_feature   MCS (fragment): pUC18/19 multiple cloning site
   1194..1210    -  protein_bind   lac operator: The lac repressor binds to the lac operator to inhibit transcription in E. coli. This inhibition can be relieved by adding lactose or isopropyl-β-D-thiogalactopyranoside (IPTG). lac repressor encoded by lacI
   1218..1248    -  promoter       lac promoter: promoter for the E. coli lac operon
   1263..1284    -  protein_bind   CAP binding site: CAP binding activates transcription in the presence of cAMP. E. coli catabolite activator protein
   1297..1389    -  CDS            lacI (fragment): lac repressor; lacI; The lac repressor binds to the lac operator to inhibit transcription in E. coli. This inhibition can be relieved by adding lactose or isopropyl-β-D-thiogalactopyranoside (IPTG).
   1385..1790    -  rep_origin     ori (fragment): high-copy-number ColE1/pMB1/pBR322/pUC origin of replication
   1961..2821    -  CDS            AmpR: β-lactamase; bla; confers resistance to ampicillin, carbenicillin, and related antibiotics
   2822..2926    -  promoter       AmpR promoter: bla
   3511..3733    +  rep_origin     pSC101 ori: low-copy replication origin that requires the Rep101 protein
   3781..4731    +  CDS            Rep101: RepA protein needed for replication with the pSC101 origin; rep101
   5158..5312    -  CDS            lacZα (fragment): LacZα fragment of β-galactosidase; lacZ fragment
   5369..5385    -  protein_bind   lac operator: The lac repressor binds to the lac operator to inhibit transcription in E. coli. This inhibition can be relieved by adding lactose or isopropyl-β-D-thiogalactopyranoside (IPTG). lac repressor encoded by lacI
   5484..6197    -  CDS            λ repressor (sequence partly withheld): phage λ repressor; cI
>Addgene plasmid #176233 | pTmpKmA1O4out | addgene full sequence | sequence record 347008 | Addgene NGS Result
TTGACTATTTTACCTCTGGCGGTGATAATGGTTGCATGTACTTTAAAGAGGAGAAATTAACTATGAAACT
ACCACGAAGTTCCCTTGTCTGGTGTGTGTTGATCGTGTGTCTCACACTGTTGATATTCACTTATCTGACA
CGAAAATCGCTGTGCGAGATTCGTTACAGAGACGGACACAGGGAGGTGGCGGCTTTCATGGCTTACGAAT
CCGGTAAGTAGCAACCTGGAGTTAGAAGAACTCGTCAAGAAGGCGATAGAAGGCGATGCGCTGCGAATCG
GGAGCGGCGATACCGTAAAGCACGAGGAAGCGGTCAGCCCATTCGCCGCCAAGCTCTTCAGCAATATCAC
GGGTAGCCAACGCTATGTCCTGATAGCGGTCCGCCACACCCAGCCGGCCACAGTCGATGAATCCAGAAAA
GCGGCCATTTTCCACCATGATATTCGGCAAGCAGGCATCGCCATGGGTCACGACGAGATCCTCGCCGTCG
GGCATGCGCGCCTTGAGCCTGGCGAACAGTTCGGCTGGCGCGAGCCCCTGATGCTCTTCGTCCAGATCAT
CCTGATCGACAAGACCGGCTTCCATCCGAGTACGTGCTCGCTCGATGCGATGTTTCGCTTGGTGGTCGAA
TGGGCAGGTAGCCGGATCAAGCGTATGCAGCCGCCGCATTGCATCAGCCATGATGGATACTTTCTCGGCA
GGAGCAAGGTGAGATGACAGGAGATCCTGCCCCGGCACTTCGCCCAATAGCAGCCAGTCCCTTCCCGCTT
CAGTGACAACGTCGAGCACAGCTGCGCAAGGAACGCCCGTCGTGGCCAGCCACGATAGCCGCGCTGCCTC
GTCCTGCAGTTCATTCAGGGCACCGGACAGGTCGGTCTTGACAAAAAGAACCGGGCGCCCCTGCGCTGAC
AGCCGGAACACGGCGGCATCAGAGCAGCCGATTGTCTGTTGTGCCCAGTCATAGCCGAATAGCCTCTCCA
CCCAAGCGGCCGGAGAACCTGCGTGCAATCCATCTTGTTCAATCATGCGAAACGATCCTCATCCTGTATG
GTACCATTATAACCGCCAAGCTTAAAATGTCAACATTTTTAATACCTTTAAGTGATACCAGATGGCATTG
GCTCACAATTCCACACAACATGGGTACCGAGCTCGAATTCGTAATCATGGTCATAGCTGTTTCCTGTGTG
AAATTGTTATCCGCTCACAATTCCACACAACATACGAGCCGGAAGCATAAAGTGTAAAGCCTGGGGTGCC
TAATGAGTGAGCTAACTCACATTAATTGCGTTGCGCTCACTGCCCGCTTTCCAGTCGGGAAACCTGTCGT
GCCAGCTGCATTAATGAATCGGCCAACGCGCGGGGAGAGGCGGTTTGCGTATTGGGCGCTTTCTCATAGC
TCACGCTGTAGGTATCTCAGTTCGGTGTAGGTCGTTCGCTCCAAGCTGGGCTGTGTGCACGAACCCCCCG
TTCAGCCCGACCGCTGCGCCTTATCCGGTAACTATCGTCTTGAGTCCAACCCGGTAAGACACGACTTATC
GCCACTGGCAGCAGCCACTGGTAACAGGATTAGCAGAGCGAGGTATGTAGGCGGTGCTACAGAGTTCTTG
AAGTGGTGGCCTAACTACGGCTACACTAGAAGGACAGTATTTGGTATCTGCGCTCTGCTGAAGCCAGTTA
CCTTCGGAAAAAGAGTTGGTAGCTCTTGATCCGGCAAACAAACCACCGCTGGTAGCGGTGGTTTTTTTGT
TTGCAAGCAGCAGATTACGCGCAGAAAAAAAGGATCTCAAGAAGATCCTTTGATCTTTTCTACGGGGTCT
GACGCTCAGTGGAACGAAAACTCACGTTAAGGGATTTTGGTCATGAGATTATCAAAAAGGATCTTCACCT
AGATCCTTTTAAATTAAAAATGAAGTTTTAAATCAATCTAAAGTATATATGAGTAAACTTGGTCTGACAG
TTACCAATGCTTAATCAGTGAGGCACCTATCTCAGCGATCTGTCTATTTCGTTCATCCATAGTTGCCTGA
CTCCCCGTCGTGTAGATAACTACGATACGGGAGGGCTTACCATCTGGCCCCAGTGCTGCAATGATACCGC
GAGACCCACGCTCACCGGCTCCAGATTTATCAGCAATAAACCAGCCAGCCGGAAGGGCCGAGCGCAGAAG
TGGTCCTGCAACTTTATCCGCCTCCATCCAGTCTATTAATTGTTGCCGGGAAGCTAGAGTAAGTAGTTCG
CCAGTTAATAGTTTGCGCAACGTTGTTGCCATTGCTGCAGGCATCGTGGTGTCACGCTCGTCGTTTGGTA
TGGCTTCATTCAGCTCCGGTTCCCAACGATCAAGGCGAGTTACATGATCCCCCATGTTGTGCAAAAAAGC
GGTTAGCTCCTTCGGTCCTCCGATCGTTGTCAGAAGTAAGTTGGCCGCAGTGTTATCACTCATGGTTATG
GCAGCACTGCATAATTCTCTTACTGTCATGCCATCCGTAAGATGCTTTTCTGTGACTGGTGAGTACTCAA
CCAAGTCATTCTGAGAATAGTGTATGCGGCGACCGAGTTGCTCTTGCCCGGCGTCAACACGGGATAATAC
CGCGCCACATAGCAGAACTTTAAAAGTGCTCATCATTGGAAAACGTTCTTCGGGGCGAAAACTCTCAAGG
ATCTTACCGCTGTTGAGATCCAGTTCGATGTAACCCACTCGTGCACCCAACTGATCTTCAGCATCTTTTA
CTTTCACCAGCGTTTCTGGGTGAGCAAAAACAGGAAGGCAAAATGCCGCAAAAAAGGGAATAAGGGCGAC
ACGGAAATGTTGAATACTCATACTCTTCCTTTTTCAATATTATTGAAGCATTTATCAGGGTTATTGTCTC
ATGAGCGGATACATATTTGAATGTATTTAGAAAAATAAACAAATAGGGGTTCCGCGCACATTTCCCCGAA
AAGTGCCACCTGACGTCTAAGAAACCATTATTATCATGACATTAACCTATAAAAATAGGCGTATCACGAG
GCCCTTTCGTCTTCAAGAATTGACAGTAAGACGGGTAAGCCTGTTGATGATACCGCTGCCTTACTGGGTG
CATTAGCCAGTCTGAATGACCTGTCACGGGATAATCCGAAGTGGTCAGACTGGAAAATCAGAGGGCAGGA
ACTGCTGAACAGCAAAAAGTCAGATAGCACCACATAGCAGACCCGCCATAAAACGCCCTGAGAAGCCCGT
GACGGGCTTTTCTTGTATTATGGGTAGTTTCCTTGCATGAATCCATAAAAGGCGCCTGTAGTGCCATTTA
CCCCCATTCACTGCCAGAGCCGTGAGCGCAGCGAACTGAATGTCACGAAAAAGACAGCGACTCAGGTGCC
TGATGGTCGGAGACAAAAGGAATATTCAGCGATTTGCCCGAGCTTGCGAGGGTGCTACTTAAGCCTTTAG
GGTTTTAAGGTCTGTTTTGTAGAGGAGCAAACAGCGTTTGCGACATCCTTTTGTAATACTGCGGAACTGA
CTAAAGTAGTGAGTTATACACAGGGCTGGGATCTATTCTTTTTATCTTTTTTTATTCTTTCTTTATTCTA
TAAATTATAACCACTTGAATATAAACAAAAAAAACACACAAAGGTCTAGCGGAATTTACAGAGGGTCTAG
CAGAATTTACAAGTTTTCCAGCAAAGGTCTAGCAGAATTTACAGATACCCACAACTCAAAGGAAAAGGAC
TAGTAATTATCATTGACTAGCCCATCTCAATTGGTATAGTGATTAAAATCACCTAGACCAATTGAGATGT
ATGTCTGAATTAGTTGTTTTCAAAGCAAATGAACTAGCGATTAGTCGCTATGACTTAACGGAGCATGAAA
CCAAGCTAATTTTATGCTGTGTGGCACTACTCAACCCCACGATTGAAAACCCTACAAGGAAAGAACGGAC
GGTATCGTTCACTTATAACCAATACGCTCAGATGATGAACATCAGTAGGGAAAATGCTTATGGTGTATTA
GCTAAAGCAACCAGAGAGCTGATGACGAGAACTGTGGAAATCAGGAATCCTTTGGTTAAAGGCTTTGAGA
TTTTCCAGTGGACAAACTATGCCAAGTTCTCAAGCGAAAAATTAGAATTAGTTTTTAGTGAAGAGATATT
GCCTTATCTTTTCCAGTTAAAAAAATTCATAAAATATAATCTGGAACATGTTAAGTCTTTTGAAAACAAA
TACTCTATGAGGATTTATGAGTGGTTATTAAAAGAACTAACACAAAAGAAAACTCACAAGGCAAATATAG
AGATTAGCCTTGATGAATTTAAGTTCATGTTAATGCTTGAAAATAACTACCATGAGTTTAAAAGGCTTAA
CCAATGGGTTTTGAAACCAATAAGTAAAGATTTAAACACTTACAGCAATATGAAATTGGTGGTTGATAAG
CGAGGCCGCCCGACTGATACGTTGATTTTCCAAGTTGAACTAGATAGACAAATGGATCTCGTAACCGAAC
TTGAGAACAACCAGATAAAAATGAATGGTGACAAAATACCAACAACCATTACATCAGATTCCTACCTACA
TAACGGACTAAGAAAAACACTACACGATGCTTTAACTGCAAAAATTCAGCTCACCAGTTTTGAGGCAAAA
TTTTTGAGTGACATGCAAAGTAAGTATGATCTCAATGGTTCGTTCTCATGGCTCACGCAAAAACAACGAA
CCACACTAGAGAACATACTGGCTAAATACGGAAGGATCTGAGGTTCTTATGGCTCTTGTATCTATCAGTG
AAGCATCAAGACTAACAAACAAAAGTAGAACAACTGTTCACCGTTACATATCAAAGGGAAAACTGTCCAT
ATGCACAGATGAAAACGGTGTAAAAAAGATAGATACATCAGAGCTTTTACGAGTTTTTGGTGCATTCAAA
GCTGTTCACCATGAACAGATCGACAATGTAACAGATGAACAGCATGTAACACCTAATAGAACAGGTGAAA
CCAGTAAAACAAAGCAACTAGAACATGAAATTGAACACCTGAGACAACTTGTTACAGCTCAACAGTCACA
CATAGACAGCCTGAAACAGGCGATGCTGCTTATCGAATCAAAGCTGCCGACAACACGGGAGCCAGTGACG
CCTCCCGTGGGGAAAAAATCATGGCAATTCTGGAAGAAATAGCGCCATTCGCCATTCAGGCTGCGCAACT
GTTGGGAAGGGCGATCGGTGCGGGCCTCTTCGCTATTACGCCAGCTGGCGAAAGGGGGATGTGCTGCAAG
GCGATTAAGTTGGGTAACGCCAGGGTTTTCCCAGTCACGACGTTGTAAAACGACGGCCAGTGCCAAGCTT
TTTCGAAAATCTAGATCGCCGTGTCCCTCTCGATGAATCTAAGTATCATTGTTATCCGCTCACAAGTCAA
CACTCTTTTTGATAAAGGATCCCGAAAAAAGGCCTCCCAAATCGGGGGGCCTTTTTTATTGATAACAAAA
CGCCGACCAGAACACCTTGCCGATCAGCCAAACGTCTCTTCAGGCCACTGACTAGCGATAACTTTCCCCA
CAACGGAACAACTCTCATTGCATGGGATCATTGGGTACTGTGGGTTTAGTGGTTGTAAAAACACCTGACC
GCTATCCCTGATCAGTTTCTTGAAGGTAAACTCATCACCCCCAAGTCTGGCTATGCAGAAATCACCTGGC
TCAACAGCCTGCTCAGGGTCAACGAGAATTAACATTCCGTCAGGAAAGCTTGGCTTGGAGCCTGTTGGTG
CGGTCATGGAATTACCTTCAACCTCAAGCCAGAATGCAGAATCACTGGCTTTTTTGGTTGTGCTTACCCA
TCTCTCCGCATCACCTTTGGTAAAGGTTCTAAGCTTAGGTGAGAACATCCCTGCCTGAACATGAGAAAAA
ACAGGGTACTCATACTCACTTCTAAGTGACGGCTGCAT
[261 nt withheld, positions 5919-6179]
TTTCTTTTTTGTGCTCATACGTTAAATCTATCACCGCAAGGGATAAATATCTAACACCGTGCGTG
